Addgene plasmid #11393: YFP-Rac2
Depositing lab: Joel Swanson. Depositing organization: University of Michigan. Publication: Cdc42, Rac1, and Rac2 display distinct patterns of activation during phagocytosis. Hoppe AD, Swanson JA. Mol Biol Cell 2004 Aug;15(8):3509-19. Epub 2004 May 28. 10.1091/mbc.e03-11-0847 PubMed 15169870.
Backbone
  Vector backbone: pEYFP-C1
  Backbone manufacturer: Clontech
  Backbone size w/o insert (bp): 4731
  Vector type: Mammalian Expression
  Selectable markers: Neomycin (select with G418)
Growth in bacteria
  Bacterial resistance: Kanamycin, 50 μg/mL
  Growth temperature: 37°C
  Growth strain: DH5alpha
  Copy number: High Copy
Gene/Insert
  Gene/Insert name: ras-related C3 botulinum toxin substrate 2 (alt names: Rac2; YFP)
  Species: H. sapiens (human)
  Insert size (bp): 579
  GenBank ID: AF498965
  Entrez Gene: RAC2 (a.k.a. EN-7, Gx, HSPC022, IMD73A, IMD73B, IMD73C, p21-Rac2)
  Tag / fusion protein: YFP (N terminal on backbone)
  Cloning method: Restriction Enzyme; 5′ cloning site BglII (not destroyed); 3′ cloning site HindIII (not destroyed)
  Sequencing primers: 5′ CCTGAGCAAAGACCCCAACGAGAA; 3′ CAGGGGGAGGTGTGGGAGGTTT
Resource information
  A portion of this plasmid was derived from a plasmid made by: Human Rac2 cDNA was obtained from the UMR cDNA Resource Center (www.cdna.org).
Terms and licenses: Academic/Nonprofit Terms; Industry Terms: Not Available to Industry
Depositor comments: Expresses Rac2 with an N-terminal YFP marker. YFP is the monomeric (A207K) version of Citrine, a pH-insensitive YFP.
How to cite: YFP-Rac2 was a gift from Joel Swanson (Addgene plasmid # 11393 ; http://n2t.net/addgene:11393 ; RRID:Addgene_11393)
