[The description below was written by a language model from this plasmid's Addgene catalogue record and pLannotate feature annotations shown in this document.]
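Description:
YFP-Rac2 is a mammalian expression plasmid built on the Clontech pEYFP-C1 backbone that produces human Rac2 (ras-related C3 botulinum toxin substrate 2) fused at its N terminus to a yellow fluorescent protein. The full depositor sequence is about 5.3 kb. In bacteria it replicates from a high-copy ColE1/pUC-type origin and is selected with kanamycin. A single NeoR/KanR (Tn5 aminoglycoside phosphotransferase) gene sits behind tandem bacterial (bla) and SV40 early promoters and ends with the HSV TK polyadenylation signal, so the same marker also allows G418 selection of stably transfected mammalian cells. An f1 origin is present as well. The short large T antigen, ble and bGH poly(A) fragments in the annotation are likely partial matches within backbone sequence rather than functional elements.

The expression cassette uses the human CMV immediate-early enhancer and promoter to drive a single open reading frame, with the fluorescent protein followed by a short linker and the Rac2 coding sequence, terminated by the SV40 polyadenylation signal. The Rac2 cDNA was inserted between the BglII and HindIII sites of the multiple cloning site, and both sites are retained. According to the depositor, the fluorophore is not the original EYFP but the monomeric A207K form of Citrine, a pH-insensitive YFP, which agrees with the mCitrine annotation. Placing the tag at the N terminus leaves the GTPase C terminus free, the region that in Rho-family GTPases generally carries the lipid modification needed for membrane association.

Rac2 is a small GTPase that cycles between GTP- and GDP-bound states and is involved in phagocytosis and NADPH oxidase activation. The associated publication examined the activation patterns of Cdc42, Rac1 and Rac2 during phagocytosis, so the construct is suited to live-cell fluorescence imaging of Rac2 localisation and activity.
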