Features (pLannotate 1.2.2; 15 found; start..end, strand, type, name):
     61..364     +  enhancer       CMV enhancer: human cytomegalovirus immediate early enhancer
    365..568     +  promoter       CMV promoter: human cytomegalovirus (CMV) immediate early promoter
    613..1329    +  CDS            mCitrine: mCitrine is a basic (constitutively fluorescent) yellow fluorescent protein published in 2001, derived from Aequorea victoria.
   1345..1920    +  CDS            RAC2: RAC2_HUMAN - Experimental evidence at protein level: Swiss-Prot protein existence level 1. Plasma membrane-associated small GTPase which cycles between an active GTP-bound and inactive GDP-bound state. In active state binds to a variety of effector proteins to regulate cellular responses, such as secretory processes, phagocytose of apoptotic cells and epithelial cell polarization. Augments the production of reactive oxygen species (ROS) by NADPH oxidase. From Homo sapiens (Human).
   1924..1967    +  misc_feature   MCS (fragment): multiple cloning site
   1984..2068    +  CDS            large T antigen (fragment): large T antigen from SV40 (simian virus 40)
   2091..2212    +  polyA_signal   SV40 poly(A) signal: SV40 polyadenylation signal
   2246..2674    -  rep_origin     f1 ori (sequence partly withheld): f1 bacteriophage origin of replication; arrow indicates direction of (+) strand synthesis
   2701..2805    +  promoter       AmpR promoter: bla
   2807..3164    +  promoter       SV40 promoter: SV40 enhancer and early promoter
   3199..3993    +  CDS            NeoR/KanR: aminoglycoside phosphotransferase from Tn5; aph(3')-II (or nptII); confers resistance to neomycin, kanamycin, and G418 (Geneticin®)
   4014..4166    +  CDS            ble (fragment): BLE_KLEPN - Experimental evidence at protein level: Swiss-Prot protein existence level 1. Binding protein with a strong affinity to the bleomycin family of antibiotics. Binds to CL990; an antimitotic-antibiotic compound. From Klebsiella pneumoniae.
   4225..4272    +  polyA_signal   HSV TK poly(A) signal: herpes simplex virus thymidine kinase polyadenylation signal (Cole and Stacy, 1985)
   4363..4379    -  polyA_signal   bGH poly(A) signal (fragment): bovine growth hormone polyadenylation signal
   4601..5189    +  rep_origin     ori: high-copy-number ColE1/pMB1/pBR322/pUC origin of replication
>Addgene plasmid #11393 | YFP-Rac2 | depositor full sequence | sequence record 6957 | Author sequence
TAGTTATTAATAGTAATCAATTACGGGGTCATTAGTTCATAGCCCATATATGGAGTTCCGCGTTACATAA
CTTACGGTAAATGGCCCGCCTGGCTGACCGCCCAACGACCCCCGCCCATTGACGTCAATAATGACGTATG
TTCCCATAGTAACGCCAATAGGGACTTTCCATTGACGTCAATGGGTGGAGTATTTACGGTAAACTGCCCA
CTTGGCAGTACATCAAGTGTATCATATGCCAAGTACGCCCCCTATTGACGTCAATGACGGTAAATGGCCC
GCCTGGCATTATGCCCAGTACATGACCTTATGGGACTTTCCTACTTGGCAGTACATCTACGTATTAGTCA
TCGCTATTACCATGGTGATGCGGTTTTGGCAGTACATCAATGGGCGTGGATAGCGGTTTGACTCACGGGG
ATTTCCAAGTCTCCACCCCATTGACGTCAATGGGAGTTTGTTTTGGCACCAAAATCAACGGGACTTTCCA
AAATGTCGTAACAACTCCGCCCCATTGACGCAAATGGGCGGTAGGCGTGTACGGTGGGAGGTCTATATAA
GCAGAGCTGGTTTAGTGAACCGTCAGATCCGCTAGCGCTACCGGTCGCCACCATGGTGAGCAAGGGCGAG
GAGCTGTTCACCGGGGTGGTGCCCATCCTGGTCGAGCTGGACGGCGACGTAAACGGCCACAAGTTCAGCG
TGTCCGGCGAGGGCGAGGGCGATGCCACCTACGGCAAGCTGACCCTGAAGTTCATCTGCACCACCGGCAA
GCTGCCCGTGCCCTGGCCCACCCTCGTGACCACCTTCGGCTACGGCCTGATGTGCTTCGCCCGCTACCCC
GACCACATGAAGCAGCACGACTTCTTCAAGTCCGCCATGCCCGAAGGCTACGTCCAGGAGCGCACCATCT
TCTTCAAGGACGACGGCAACTACAAGACCCGCGCCGAGGTGAAGTTCGAGGGCGACACCCTGGTGAACCG
CATCGAGCTGAAGGGCATCGACTTCAAGGAGGACGGCAACATCCTGGGGCACAAGCTGGAGTACAACTAC
AACAGCCACAACGTCTATATCATGGCCGACAAGCAGAAGAACGGCATCAAGGTGAACTTCAAGATCCGCC
ACAACATCGAGGACGGCAGCGTGCAGCTCGCCGACCACTACCAGCAGAACACCCCCATCGGCGACGGCCC
CGTGCTGCTGCCCGACAACCACTACCTGAGCTACCAGTCCAAACTGAGCAAAGACCCCAACGAGAAGCGC
GATCACATGGTCCTGCTGGAGTTCGTGACCGCCGCCGGGATCACTCTCGGCATGGACGAGCTGTACAAGT
CCGGACTCAGATCTATGCAGGCCATCAAGTGTGTGGTGGTGGGAGATGGGGCCGTGGGCAAGACCTGCCT
TCTCATCAGCTACACCACCAACGCCTTTCCCGGAGAGTACATCCCCACCGTGTTTGACAACTATTCAGCC
AATGTGATGGTGGACAGCAAGCCAGTGAACCTGGGGCTGTGGGACACTGCTGGGCAGGAGGACTACGACC
GTCTCCGGCCGCTCTCCTATCCACAGACGGACGTCTTCCTCATCTGCTTCTCCCTCGTCAGCCCAGCCTC
TTATGAGAACGTCCGCGCCAAGTGGTTCCCAGAAGTGCGGCACCACTGCCCCAGCACACCCATCATCCTG
GTGGGCACCAAGCTGGACCTGCGGGACGACAAGGACACCATCGAGAAACTGAAGGAGAAGAAGCTGGCTC
CCATCACCTACCCGCAGGGCCTGGCACTGGCCAAGGAGATTGACTCGGTGAAATACCTGGAGTGCTCAGC
TCTCACCCAGAGAGGCCTGAAAACCGTGTTCGACGAGGCCATCCGGGCCGTGCTGTGCCCTCAGCCCACG
CGGCAGCAGAAGCGCGCCTGCAGCCTCCTCTAGAAGCTTCGAATTCTGCAGTCGACGGTACCGCGGGCCC
GGGATCCACCGGATCTAGATAACTGATCATAATCAGCCATACCACATTTGTAGAGGTTTTACTTGCTTTA
AAAAACCTCCCACACCTCCCCCTGAACCTGAAACATAAAATGAATGCAATTGTTGTTGTTAACTTGTTTA
TTGCAGCTTATAATGGTTACAAATAAAGCAATAGCATCACAAATTTCACAAATAAAGCATTTTTTTCACT
GCATTCTAGTTGTGGTTTGTCCAAACTCATCAATGTATCTTAAGGCGTAAATTGTAAGCGTTAATATTTT
GTTAAAATTCGCGTTAAATTTTTGTTAAATCAGCTCATTTTTTAACCAATAGGCCGAAATCGGCAAAATC
CCTTATAAATCAAAAGAATAGACCGAGATAGGGT
[37 nt withheld, positions 2345-2381]
AAAGAACGTGGACTCCAACGTCAAAGG
[49 nt withheld, positions 2409-2457]
T
[91 nt withheld, positions 2459-2549]
G
[124 nt withheld, positions 2551-2674]
CAGGTGGCACTTTTCGGGGAAATGTGCGCGGAACCCCTATTTGTTTATTTTTCTAAATACATTCAAATAT
GTATCCGCTCATGAGACAATAACCCTGATAAATGCTTCAATAATATTGAAAAAGGAAGAGTCCTGAGGCG
GAAAGAACCAGCTGTGGAATGTGTGTCAGTTAGGGTGTGGAAAGTCCCCAGGCTCCCCAGCAGGCAGAAG
TATGCAAAGCATGCATCTCAATTAGTCAGCAACCAGGTGTGGAAAGTCCCCAGGCTCCCCAGCAGGCAGA
AGTATGCAAAGCATGCATCTCAATTAGTCAGCAACCATAGTCCCGCCCCTAACTCCGCCCATCCCGCCCC
TAACTCCGCCCAGTTCCGCCCATTCTCCGCCCCATGGCTGACTAATTTTTTTTATTTATGCAGAGGCCGA
GGCCGCCTCGGCCTCTGAGCTATTCCAGAAGTAGTGAGGAGGCTTTTTTGGAGGCCTAGGCTTTTGCAAA
GATCGATCAAGAGACAGGATGAGGATCGTTTCGCATGATTGAACAAGATGGATTGCACGCAGGTTCTCCG
GCCGCTTGGGTGGAGAGGCTATTCGGCTATGACTGGGCACAACAGACAATCGGCTGCTCTGATGCCGCCG
TGTTCCGGCTGTCAGCGCAGGGGCGCCCGGTTCTTTTTGTCAAGACCGACCTGTCCGGTGCCCTGAATGA
ACTGCAAGACGAGGCAGCGCGGCTATCGTGGCTGGCCACGACGGGCGTTCCTTGCGCAGCTGTGCTCGAC
GTTGTCACTGAAGCGGGAAGGGACTGGCTGCTATTGGGCGAAGTGCCGGGGCAGGATCTCCTGTCATCTC
ACCTTGCTCCTGCCGAGAAAGTATCCATCATGGCTGATGCAATGCGGCGGCTGCATACGCTTGATCCGGC
TACCTGCCCATTCGACCACCAAGCGAAACATCGCATCGAGCGAGCACGTACTCGGATGGAAGCCGGTCTT
GTCGATCAGGATGATCTGGACGAAGAGCATCAGGGGCTCGCGCCAGCCGAACTGTTCGCCAGGCTCAAGG
CGAGCATGCCCGACGGCGAGGATCTCGTCGTGACCCATGGCGATGCCTGCTTGCCGAATATCATGGTGGA
AAATGGCCGCTTTTCTGGATTCATCGACTGTGGCCGGCTGGGTGTGGCGGACCGCTATCAGGACATAGCG
TTGGCTACCCGTGATATTGCTGAAGAGCTTGGCGGCGAATGGGCTGACCGCTTCCTCGTGCTTTACGGTA
TCGCCGCTCCCGATTCGCAGCGCATCGCCTTCTATCGCCTTCTTGACGAGTTCTTCTGAGCGGGACTCTG
GGGTTCGAAATGACCGACCAAGCGACGCCCAACCTGCCATCACGAGATTTCGATTCCACCGCCGCCTTCT
ATGAAAGGTTGGGCTTCGGAATCGTTTTCCGGGACGCCGGCTGGATGATCCTCCAGCGCGGGGATCTCAT
GCTGGAGTTCTTCGCCCACCCTAGGGGGAGGCTAACTGAAACACGGAAGGAGACAATACCGGAAGGAACC
CGCGCTATGACGGCAATAAAAAGACAGAATAAAACGCACGGTGTTGGGTCGTTTGTTCATAAACGCGGGG
TTCGGTCCCAGGGCTGGCACTCTGTCGATACCCCACCGAGACCCCATTGGGGCCAATACGCCCGCGTTTC
TTCCTTTTCCCCACCCCACCCCCCAAGTTCGGGTGAAGGCCCAGGGCTCGCAGCCAACGTCGGGGCGGCA
GGCCCTGCCATAGCCTCAGGTTACTCATATATACTTTAGATTGATTTAAAACTTCATTTTTAATTTAAAA
GGATCTAGGTGAAGATCCTTTTTGATAATCTCATGACCAAAATCCCTTAACGTGAGTTTTCGTTCCACTG
AGCGTCAGACCCCGTAGAAAAGATCAAAGGATCTTCTTGAGATCCTTTTTTTCTGCGCGTAATCTGCTGC
TTGCAAACAAAAAAACCACCGCTACCAGCGGTGGTTTGTTTGCCGGATCAAGAGCTACCAACTCTTTTTC
CGAAGGTAACTGGCTTCAGCAGAGCGCAGATACCAAATACTGTCCTTCTAGTGTAGCCGTAGTTAGGCCA
CCACTTCAAGAACTCTGTAGCACCGCCTACATACCTCGCTCTGCTAATCCTGTTACCAGTGGCTGCTGCC
AGTGGCGATAAGTCGTGTCTTACCGGGTTGGACTCAAGACGATAGTTACCGGATAAGGCGCAGCGGTCGG
GCTGAACGGGGGGTTCGTGCACACAGCCCAGCTTGGAGCGAACGACCTACACCGAACTGAGATACCTACA
GCGTGAGCTATGAGAAAGCGCCACGCTTCCCGAAGGGAGAAAGGCGGACAGGTATCCGGTAAGCGGCAGG
GTCGGAACAGGAGAGCGCACGAGGGAGCTTCCAGGGGGAAACGCCTGGTATCTTTATAGTCCTGTCGGGT
TTCGCCACCTCTGACTTGAGCGTCGATTTTTGTGATGCTCGTCAGGGGGGCGGAGCCTATGGAAAAACGC
CAGCAACGCGGCCTTTTTACGGTTCCTGGCCTTTTGCTGGCCTTTTGCTCACATGTTCTTTCCTGCGTTA
TCCCCTGATTCTGTGGATAACCGTATTACCGCCATGCAT
