>Addgene plasmid #11393 | YFP-Rac2 | addgene partial sequence | sequence record 20047 | EGFP-C 5'-CATGGTCCTGCTGGAGTTCGTG-3'
CCGGACTCAGATCTATGCAGGCCATCAAGTGTGTGGTGGTGGGAGATGGGGCCGTGGGCAAGACCTGCCT
TCTCATCAGCTACACCACCAACGCCTTTCCCGGAGAGTACATCCCCACCGTGTTTGACAACTATTCAGCC
AATGTGATGGTGGACAGCAAGCCAGTGAACCTGGGGCTGTGGGACACTGCTGGGCAGGAGGACTACGACC
GTCTCCGGCCGCTCTCCTATCCACAGACGGACGTCTTCCTCATCTGCTTCTCCCTCGTCAGCCCAGCCTC
TTATGAGAACGTCCGCGCCAAGTGGTTCCCAGAAGTGCGGCACCACTGCCCCAGCACACCCATCATCCTG
GTGGGCACCAAGCTGGACCTGCGGGACGACAAGGACACCATCGAGAAACTGAAGGAGAAGAAGCTGGCTC
CCATCACCTACCCGCAGGGCCTGGCACTGGCCAAGGAGATTGACTCGGTGAAATACCTGGAGTGCTCAGC
TCTCACCCAGAGAGGCCTGAAAACCGTGTTCGACGAGGCCATCCGGGCCGTGCTGTGCCCTCAGCCCACG
CGGCAGCAGAAGCGCGCCTGCAGCCTCCTCTAGAAGCTTCGAATTCTGCAGTCGACGGTACCGCGGGCCC
GGGATCCACCGGATCTAGATAACTGATCATAATCAGCCATACCACATTTGTAGAGGTTTTACTTGCTTTA
AAAAACCTCCCACACCTCCCCCTGAACCTGAAACATAAAATGAATGCAATTGTTGTTGTTAACTTGTTTA
TTGCAGCTTATAATGGTTACAAATAAAGCAATAGCATCACAAATTTTCACAAATAAAGCATTTTTTTCAC
TGCATTCTAGTTGTGGTTTGTCCAAACTCATCAATGTATCTTAAGGCGTAAATTGTAAGCGTTAATAT
